Addgene plasmid #157951: Lenti U6-HBG site1-EF1alpha-UGI-P2A-GFP
Purpose: Lentiviral expression of HBG site 1 sgRNA
Depositing lab: Dali Li. Depositing organization: East China Normal University. Publication: Dual base editor catalyzes both cytosine and adenine base conversions in human cells. Zhang X, Zhu B, Chen L, Xie L, Yu W, Wang Y, Li L, Yin S, Yang L, Hu H, Han H, Li Y, Wang L, Chen G, Ma X, Geng H, Huang W, Pang X, Yang Z, Wu Y, Siwko S, Kurita R, Nakamura Y, Yang L, Liu M, Li D. Nat Biotechnol. 2020 Jun 1. pii: 10.1038/s41587-020-0527-y. doi: 10.1038/s41587-020-0527-y. PubMed 32483363.
Backbone
  Vector backbone: Adapted from lentiCRISPRv2
  Vector type: Mammalian Expression, Lentiviral, CRISPR
Growth in bacteria
  Bacterial resistance: Ampicillin, 100 μg/mL
  Growth temperature: 37°C
  Growth strain: NEB Stable
  Copy number: High Copy
Gene/Insert
  Gene/Insert name: Lenti U6-HBG site1-EF1alpha-UGI-P2A-GFP
  Species: Synthetic
  Cloning method: Gibson Cloning
  Sequencing primers: 5′ ctgcagacaaatggcagta; 3′ TTAAGAATACCAGTCAATCTTTC
Terms and licenses: Academic/Nonprofit Terms; Industry Terms: Not Available to Industry
How to cite: Lenti U6-HBG site1-EF1alpha-UGI-P2A-GFP was a gift from Dali Li (Addgene plasmid # 157951 ; http://n2t.net/addgene:157951 ; RRID:Addgene_157951)
