[The description below was written by a language model from this plasmid's Addgene catalogue record and pLannotate feature annotations shown in this document.]
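Description:
Lenti U6-HBG site1-EF1alpha-UGI-P2A-GFP is a lentiviral CRISPR vector of about 11 kb, adapted from lentiCRISPRv2, that delivers a single guide RNA against "HBG site 1" to mammalian cells. It was deposited with a study describing a dual cytosine/adenine base editor for human cells. In bacteria it replicates from a high-copy ColE1/pUC-type origin and is selected with ampicillin (AmpR). An f1 origin is also present, and the backbone outside the viral region carries an SV40/EM7-driven bleomycin/Zeocin resistance cassette. The viral portion has a self-inactivating design. A CMV enhancer/promoter is fused to a truncated HIV-1 5' LTR to drive genomic RNA production in packaging cells. It is followed by the Ψ packaging signal, RRE and cPPT/CTS, then a WPRE and a ΔU3 3' LTR with a downstream bGH polyadenylation signal.

Two expression units sit between the LTRs. A human U6 RNA polymerase III promoter transcribes the guide, made up of the HBG-targeting spacer fused to the Streptococcus pyogenes Cas9 gRNA scaffold. The record does not define the target site further. Downstream, the EF-1α promoter drives a 3xFLAG-tagged uracil DNA glycosylase inhibitor (UGI) from phage PBS2, linked to EGFP through a P2A peptide according to the construct name. UGI blocks uracil excision and so favours retention of cytosine base-editing products, while EGFP marks transduced cells. The annotation also detects a puromycin resistance fragment after EGFP, but the catalogue entry does not mention it, so whether it is expressed or functional is unclear. No Cas9 or base editor is encoded, so the editor must be supplied separately.
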