Features (pLannotate 1.2.2; 35 found; start..end, strand, type, name):
     13..342     +  promoter       SV40 promoter: SV40 enhancer and early promoter
    390..437     +  promoter       EM7 promoter: synthetic bacterial promoter&nbsp
    456..830     +  CDS            BleoR: antibiotic-binding protein; Sh ble from Streptoalloteichus hindustanus; confers resistance to bleomycin, phleomycin, and Zeocin™
    840..965     +  CDS            ble (fragment): BLE_KLEPN - Experimental evidence at protein level: Swiss-Prot protein existence level 1. Binding protein with a strong affinity to the bleomycin family of antibiotics. Binds to CL990; an antimitotic-antibiotic compound. From Klebsiella pneumoniae.
    960..1081    +  polyA_signal   SV40 poly(A) signal: SV40 polyadenylation signal
   1152..1174    -  protein_bind   lac operator (fragment): The lac repressor binds to the lac operator to inhibit transcription in E. coli. This inhibition can be relieved by adding lactose or isopropyl-β-D-thiogalactopyranoside (IPTG). lac repressor encoded by lacI
   1178..1208    -  promoter       lac promoter: promoter for the E. coli lac operon
   1223..1244    -  protein_bind   CAP binding site: CAP binding activates transcription in the presence of cAMP. E. coli catabolite activator protein
   1257..1349    -  CDS            lacI (fragment): lac repressor; lacI; The lac repressor binds to the lac operator to inhibit transcription in E. coli. This inhibition can be relieved by adding lactose or isopropyl-β-D-thiogalactopyranoside (IPTG).
   1532..2120    -  rep_origin     ori: high-copy-number ColE1/pMB1/pBR322/pUC origin of replication
   2291..3151    -  CDS            AmpR: β-lactamase; bla; confers resistance to ampicillin, carbenicillin, and related antibiotics
   3152..3256    -  promoter       AmpR promoter: bla
   3315..3367    -  misc_feature   bom (fragment): basis of mobility region from pBR322
   3522..3901    +  enhancer       CMV enhancer: human cytomegalovirus immediate early enhancer
   3902..4101    +  promoter       CMV promoter: human cytomegalovirus (CMV) immediate early promoter
   4119..4299    +  LTR            5' LTR (truncated): truncated 5' long terminal repeat (LTR) from HIV-1
   4346..4471    +  misc_feature   HIV-1 Ψ: packaging signal of human immunodeficiency virus type 1
   4455..4818    +  CDS            HIV-1 gag (fragment): gag protein from human immunodeficiency virus 1; gag
   4964..5197    +  misc_feature   RRE: The Rev response element (RRE) of HIV-1 allows for Rev-dependent mRNA export from the nucleus to the cytoplasm.
   5574..5674    +  CDS            Rev (fragment): human immunodeficiency virus 1 (HIV-1) Rev protein; rev; enhances nuclear export of unspliced and incompletely spliced viral mRNAs
   5724..5841    +  misc_feature   cPPT/CTS: central polypurine tract and central termination sequence of HIV-1
   5886..6126    +  promoter       U6 promoter: RNA polymerase III promoter for human U6 snRNA
   6155..6230    +  misc_RNA       gRNA scaffold: guide RNA scaffold for the Streptococcus pyogenes CRISPR/Cas9 system
   6256..7434    +  promoter       EF-1α promoter: strong constitutive promoter for human elongation factor EF-1α
   7435..7452    +  promoter       T7 promoter (fragment): promoter for bacteriophage T7 RNA polymerase
   7521..7586    +  CDS            3xFLAG: three tandem FLAG® epitope tags, followed by an enterokinase cleavage site
   7599..7847    +  CDS            UGI: UNGI_BPPB2 - Experimental evidence at protein level: Swiss-Prot protein existence level 1. This protein binds specifically and reversibly to the host uracil-DNA glycosylase, preventing removal of uracil residues from PBS2 DNA by the host uracil-excision repair system. From Bacillus phage PBS2 (Bacteriophage PBS2).
   7935..8648    +  CDS            EGFP: EGFP is a basic (constitutively fluorescent) green fluorescent protein published in 1996, derived from Aequorea victoria. It is reported to be a rapidly-maturing weak dimer with moderate acid sensitivity.
   8714..9311    +  CDS            PuroR (fragment): puromycin N-acetyltransferase; pac from Streptomyces; confers resistance to puromycin
   9327..9915    +  misc_feature   WPRE: woodchuck hepatitis virus posttranscriptional regulatory element
   9966..9985    +  misc_feature   cPPT/CTS (fragment): central polypurine tract and central termination sequence of HIV-1
   9987..10220   +  LTR            3' LTR (ΔU3): self-inactivating 3' long terminal repeat (LTR) from HIV-1
  10252..10476   +  polyA_signal   bGH poly(A) signal: bovine growth hormone polyadenylation signal
  10480..10501   +  promoter       SV40 promoter (fragment): SV40 enhancer and early promoter
  10522..10950   +  rep_origin     f1 ori (sequence partly withheld): f1 bacteriophage origin of replication; arrow indicates direction of (+) strand synthesis
>Addgene plasmid #157951 | Lenti U6-HBG site1-EF1alpha-UGI-P2A-GFP | addgene full sequence | sequence record 318821 | Addgene NGS Result
ATTCTGTGGAATGTGTGTCAGTTAGGGTGTGGAAAGTCCCCAGGCTCCCCAGCAGGCAGAAGTATGCAAA
GCATGCATCTCAATTAGTCAGCAACCAGGTGTGGAAAGTCCCCAGGCTCCCCAGCAGGCAGAAGTATGCA
AAGCATGCATCTCAATTAGTCAGCAACCATAGTCCCGCCCCTAACTCCGCCCATCCCGCCCCTAACTCCG
CCCAGTTCCGCCCATTCTCCGCCCCATGGCTGACTAATTTTTTTTATTTATGCAGAGGCCGAGGCCGCCT
CTGCCTCTGAGCTATTCCAGAAGTAGTGAGGAGGCTTTTTTGGAGGCCTAGGCTTTTGCAAAAAGCTCCC
GGGAGCTTGTATATCCATTTTCGGATCTGATCAGCACGTGTTGACAATTAATCATCGGCATAGTATATCG
GCATAGTATAATACGACAAGGTGAGGAACTAAACCATGGCCAAGTTGACCAGTGCCGTTCCGGTGCTCAC
CGCGCGCGACGTCGCCGGAGCGGTCGAGTTCTGGACCGACCGGCTCGGGTTCTCCCGGGACTTCGTGGAG
GACGACTTCGCCGGTGTGGTCCGGGACGACGTGACCCTGTTCATCAGCGCGGTCCAGGACCAGGTGGTGC
CGGACAACACCCTGGCCTGGGTGTGGGTGCGCGGCCTGGACGAGCTGTACGCCGAGTGGTCGGAGGTCGT
GTCCACGAACTTCCGGGACGCCTCCGGGCCGGCCATGACCGAGATCGGCGAGCAGCCGTGGGGGCGGGAG
TTCGCCCTGCGCGACCCGGCCGGCAACTGCGTGCACTTCGTGGCCGAGGAGCAGGACTGACACGTGCTAC
GAGATTTCGATTCCACCGCCGCCTTCTATGAAAGGTTGGGCTTCGGAATCGTTTTCCGGGACGCCGGCTG
GATGATCCTCCAGCGCGGGGATCTCATGCTGGAGTTCTTCGCCCACCCCAACTTGTTTATTGCAGCTTAT
AATGGTTACAAATAAAGCAATAGCATCACAAATTTCACAAATAAAGCATTTTTTTCACTGCATTCTAGTT
GTGGTTTGTCCAAACTCATCAATGTATCTTATCATGTCTGTATACCGTCGACCTCTAGCTAGAGCTTGGC
GTAATCATGGTCATAGCTGTTTCCTGTGTGAAATTGTTATCCGCTCACAATTCCACACAACATACGAGCC
GGAAGCATAAAGTGTAAAGCCTGGGGTGCCTAATGAGTGAGCTAACTCACATTAATTGCGTTGCGCTCAC
TGCCCGCTTTCCAGTCGGGAAACCTGTCGTGCCAGCTGCATTAATGAATCGGCCAACGCGCGGGGAGAGG
CGGTTTGCGTATTGGGCGCTCTTCCGCTTCCTCGCTCACTGACTCGCTGCGCTCGGTCGTTCGGCTGCGG
CGAGCGGTATCAGCTCACTCAAAGGCGGTAATACGGTTATCCACAGAATCAGGGGATAACGCAGGAAAGA
ACATGTGAGCAAAAGGCCAGCAAAAGGCCAGGAACCGTAAAAAGGCCGCGTTGCTGGCGTTTTTCCATAG
GCTCCGCCCCCCTGACGAGCATCACAAAAATCGACGCTCAAGTCAGAGGTGGCGAAACCCGACAGGACTA
TAAAGATACCAGGCGTTTCCCCCTGGAAGCTCCCTCGTGCGCTCTCCTGTTCCGACCCTGCCGCTTACCG
GATACCTGTCCGCCTTTCTCCCTTCGGGAAGCGTGGCGCTTTCTCATAGCTCACGCTGTAGGTATCTCAG
TTCGGTGTAGGTCGTTCGCTCCAAGCTGGGCTGTGTGCACGAACCCCCCGTTCAGCCCGACCGCTGCGCC
TTATCCGGTAACTATCGTCTTGAGTCCAACCCGGTAAGACACGACTTATCGCCACTGGCAGCAGCCACTG
GTAACAGGATTAGCAGAGCGAGGTATGTAGGCGGTGCTACAGAGTTCTTGAAGTGGTGGCCTAACTACGG
CTACACTAGAAGAACAGTATTTGGTATCTGCGCTCTGCTGAAGCCAGTTACCTTCGGAAAAAGAGTTGGT
AGCTCTTGATCCGGCAAACAAACCACCGCTGGTAGCGGTGGTTTTTTTGTTTGCAAGCAGCAGATTACGC
GCAGAAAAAAAGGATCTCAAGAAGATCCTTTGATCTTTTCTACGGGGTCTGACGCTCAGTGGAACGAAAA
CTCACGTTAAGGGATTTTGGTCATGAGATTATCAAAAAGGATCTTCACCTAGATCCTTTTAAATTAAAAA
TGAAGTTTTAAATCAATCTAAAGTATATATGAGTAAACTTGGTCTGACAGTTACCAATGCTTAATCAGTG
AGGCACCTATCTCAGCGATCTGTCTATTTCGTTCATCCATAGTTGCCTGACTCCCCGTCGTGTAGATAAC
TACGATACGGGAGGGCTTACCATCTGGCCCCAGTGCTGCAATGATACCGCGAGACCCACGCTCACCGGCT
CCAGATTTATCAGCAATAAACCAGCCAGCCGGAAGGGCCGAGCGCAGAAGTGGTCCTGCAACTTTATCCG
CCTCCATCCAGTCTATTAATTGTTGCCGGGAAGCTAGAGTAAGTAGTTCGCCAGTTAATAGTTTGCGCAA
CGTTGTTGCCATTGCTACAGGCATCGTGGTGTCACGCTCGTCGTTTGGTATGGCTTCATTCAGCTCCGGT
TCCCAACGATCAAGGCGAGTTACATGATCCCCCATGTTGTGCAAAAAAGCGGTTAGCTCCTTCGGTCCTC
CGATCGTTGTCAGAAGTAAGTTGGCCGCAGTGTTATCACTCATGGTTATGGCAGCACTGCATAATTCTCT
TACTGTCATGCCATCCGTAAGATGCTTTTCTGTGACTGGTGAGTACTCAACCAAGTCATTCTGAGAATAG
TGTATGCGGCGACCGAGTTGCTCTTGCCCGGCGTCAATACGGGATAATACCGCGCCACATAGCAGAACTT
TAAAAGTGCTCATCATTGGAAAACGTTCTTCGGGGCGAAAACTCTCAAGGATCTTACCGCTGTTGAGATC
CAGTTCGATGTAACCCACTCGTGCACCCAACTGATCTTCAGCATCTTTTACTTTCACCAGCGTTTCTGGG
TGAGCAAAAACAGGAAGGCAAAATGCCGCAAAAAAGGGAATAAGGGCGACACGGAAATGTTGAATACTCA
TACTCTTCCTTTTTCAATATTATTGAAGCATTTATCAGGGTTATTGTCTCATGAGCGGATACATATTTGA
ATGTATTTAGAAAAATAAACAAATAGGGGTTCCGCGCACATTTCCCCGAAAAGTGCCACCTGACGTCGAC
GGATCGGGAGATCTCCCGATCCCCTATGGTGCACTCTCAGTACAATCTGCTCTGATGCCGCATAGTTAAG
CCAGTATCTGCTCCCTGCTTGTGTGTTGGAGGTCGCTGAGTAGTGCGCGAGCAAAATTTAAGCTACAACA
AGGCAAGGCTTGACCGACAATTGCATGAAGAATCTGCTTAGGGTTAGGCGTTTTGCGCTGCTTCGCGATG
TACGGGCCAGATATACGCGTTGACATTGATTATTGACTAGTTATTAATAGTAATCAATTACGGGGTCATT
AGTTCATAGCCCATATATGGAGTTCCGCGTTACATAACTTACGGTAAATGGCCCGCCTGGCTGACCGCCC
AACGACCCCCGCCCATTGACGTCAATAATGACGTATGTTCCCATAGTAACGCCAATAGGGACTTTCCATT
GACGTCAATGGGTGGAGTATTTACGGTAAACTGCCCACTTGGCAGTACATCAAGTGTATCATATGCCAAG
TACGCCCCCTATTGACGTCAATGACGGTAAATGGCCCGCCTGGCATTATGCCCAGTACATGACCTTATGG
GACTTTCCTACTTGGCAGTACATCTACGTATTAGTCATCGCTATTACCATGGTGATGCGGTTTTGGCAGT
ACATCAATGGGCGTGGATAGCGGTTTGACTCACGGGGATTTCCAAGTCTCCACCCCATTGACGTCAATGG
GAGTTTGTTTTGGCACCAAAATCAACGGGACTTTCCAAAATGTCGTAACAACTCCGCCCCATTGACGCAA
ATGGGCGGTAGGCGTGTACGGTGGGAGGTCTATATAAGCAGCGCGTTTTGCCTGTACTGGGTCTCTCTGG
TTAGACCAGATCTGAGCCTGGGAGCTCTCTGGCTAACTAGGGAACCCACTGCTTAAGCCTCAATAAAGCT
TGCCTTGAGTGCTTCAAGTAGTGTGTGCCCGTCTGTTGTGTGACTCTGGTAACTAGAGATCCCTCAGACC
CTTTTAGTCAGTGTGGAAAATCTCTAGCAGTGGCGCCCGAACAGGGACTTGAAAGCGAAAGGGAAACCAG
AGGAGCTCTCTCGACGCAGGACTCGGCTTGCTGAAGCGCGCACGGCAAGAGGCGAGGGGCGGCGACTGGT
GAGTACGCCAAAAATTTTGACTAGCGGAGGCTAGAAGGAGAGAGATGGGTGCGAGAGCGTCAGTATTAAG
CGGGGGAGAATTAGATCGCGATGGGAAAAAATTCGGTTAAGGCCAGGGGGAAAGAAAAAATATAAATTAA
AACATATAGTATGGGCAAGCAGGGAGCTAGAACGATTCGCAGTTAATCCTGGCCTGTTAGAAACATCAGA
AGGCTGTAGACAAATACTGGGACAGCTACAACCATCCCTTCAGACAGGATCAGAAGAACTTAGATCATTA
TATAATACAGTAGCAACCCTCTATTGTGTGCATCAAAGGATAGAGATAAAAGACACCAAGGAAGCTTTAG
ACAAGATAGAGGAAGAGCAAAACAAAAGTAAGACCACCGCACAGCAAGCGGCCGCTGATCTTCAGACCTG
GAGGAGGAGATATGAGGGACAATTGGAGAAGTGAATTATATAAATATAAAGTAGTAAAAATTGAACCATT
AGGAGTAGCACCCACCAAGGCAAAGAGAAGAGTGGTGCAGAGAGAAAAAAGAGCAGTGGGAATAGGAGCT
TTGTTCCTTGGGTTCTTGGGAGCAGCAGGAAGCACTATGGGCGCAGCGTCAATGACGCTGACGGTACAGG
CCAGACAATTATTGTCTGGTATAGTGCAGCAGCAGAACAATTTGCTGAGGGCTATTGAGGCGCAACAGCA
TCTGTTGCAACTCACAGTCTGGGGCATCAAGCAGCTCCAGGCAAGAATCCTGGCTGTGGAAAGATACCTA
AAGGATCAACAGCTCCTGGGGATTTGGGGTTGCTCTGGAAAACTCATTTGCACCACTGCTGTGCCTTGGA
ATGCTAGTTGGAGTAATAAATCTCTGGAACAGATTTGGAATCACACGACCTGGATGGAGTGGGACAGAGA
AATTAACAATTACACAAGCTTAATACACTCCTTAATTGAAGAATCGCAAAACCAGCAAGAAAAGAATGAA
CAAGAATTATTGGAATTAGATAAATGGGCAAGTTTGTGGAATTGGTTTAACATAACAAATTGGCTGTGGT
ATATAAAATTATTCATAATGATAGTAGGAGGCTTGGTAGGTTTAAGAATAGTTTTTGCTGTACTTTCTAT
AGTGAATAGAGTTAGGCAGGGATATTCACCATTATCGTTTCAGACCCACCTCCCAACCCCGAGGGGACCC
GACAGGCCCGAAGGAATAGAAGAAGAAGGTGGAGAGAGAGACAGAGACAGATCCATTCGATTAGTGAACG
GATCGGCACTGCGTGCGCCAATTCTGCAGACAAATGGCAGTATTCATCCACAATTTTAAAAGAAAAGGGG
GGATTGGGGGGTACAGTGCAGGGGAAAGAATAGTAGACATAATAGCAACAGACATACAAACTAAAGAATT
ACAAAAACAAATTACAAAAATTCAAAATTTTCGGGTTTATTACAGGGACAGCAGAGATCCAGTTTGGTTA
ATTAAGAGGGCCTATTTCCCATGATTCCTTCATATTTGCATATACGATACAAGGCTGTTAGAGAGATAAT
TAGAATTAATTTGACTGTAAACACAAAGATATTAGTACAAAATACGTGACGTAGAAAGTAATAATTTCTT
GGGTAGTTTGCAGTTTTAAAATTATGTTTTAAAATGGACTATCATATGCTTACCGTAACTTGAAAGTATT
TCGATTTCTTGGCTTTATATATCTTGTGGAAAGGACGAAACACCGTTGACCAATAGCCTTGACAGTTTTA
GAGCTAGAAATAGCAAGTTAAAATAAGGCTAGTCCGTTATCAACTTGAAAAAGTGGCACCGAGTCGGTGC
TTTTTTTGATATCCATCACACTGGCGGCTCCGGTGCCCGTCAGTGGGCAGAGCGCACATCGCCCACAGTC
CCCGAGAAGTTGGGGGGAGGGGTCGGCAATTGAACCGGTGCCTAGAGAAGGTGGCGCGGGGTAAACTGGG
AAAGTGATGTCGTGTACTGGCTCCGCCTTTTTCCCGAGGGTGGGGGAGAACCGTATATAAGTGCAGTAGT
CGCCGTGAACGTTCTTTTTCGCAACGGGTTTGCCGCCAGAACACAGGTAAGTGCCGTGTGTGGTTCCCGC
GGGCCTGGCCTCTTTACGGGTTATGGCCCTTGCGTGCCTTGAATTACTTCCACCTGGCTGCAGTACGTGA
TTCTTGATCCCGAGCTTCGGGTTGGAAGTGGGTGGGAGAGTTCGAGGCCTTGCGCTTAAGGAGCCCCTTC
GCCTCGTGCTTGAGTTGAGGCCTGGCCTGGGCGCTGGGGCCGCCGCGTGCGAATCTGGTGGCACCTTCGC
GCCTGTCTCGCTGCTTTCGATAAGTCTCTAGCCATTTAAAATTTTTGATGACCTGCTGCGACGCTTTTTT
TCTGGCAAGATAGTCTTGTAAATGCGGGCCAAGATCTGCACACTGGTATTTCGGTTTTTGGGGCCGCGGG
CGGCGACGGGGCCCGTGCGTCCCAGCGCACATGTTCGGCGAGGCGGGGCCTGCGAGCGCGGCCACCGAGA
ATCGGACGGGGGTAGTCTCAAGCTGGCCGGCCTGCTCTGGTGCCTGGCCTCGCGCCGCCGTGTATCGCCC
CGCCCTGGGCGGCAAGGCTGGCCCGGTCGGCACCAGTTGCGTGAGCGGAAAGATGGCCGCTTCCCGGCCC
TGCTGCAGGGAGCTCAAAATGGAGGACGCGGCGCTCGGGAGAGCGGGCGGGTGAGTCACCCACACAAAGG
AAAAGGGCCTTTCCGTCCTCAGCCGTCGCTTCATGTGACTCCACGGAGTACCGGGCGCCGTCCAGGCACC
TCGATTAGTTCTCGAGCTTTTGGAGTACGTCGTCTTTAGGTTGGGGGGAGGGGTTTTATGCGATGGAGTT
TCCCCACACTGAGTGGGTGGAGACTGAAGTTAGGCCAGCTTGGCACTTGATGTAATTCTCCTTGGAATTT
GCCCTTTTTGAGTTTGGATCTTGGTTCATTCTCAAGCCTCAGACAGTGGTTCAAAGTTTTTTTCTTCCAT
TTCAGGTGTCGTGAAATACGACTCACTATAGGGAGACCCAAGCTGGCTAGTTAAGCTTGGTACCGCCACC
ATGCCCAAGAAGAAGAGGAAAGTCTCGAGCGACTACAAAGACCATGACGGTGATTATAAAGATCATGACA
TCGATTACAAGGATGACGATGACAAGTCTGGTGGTTCTACTAATCTGTCAGATATTATTGAAAAGGAGAC
CGGTAAGCAACTGGTTATCCAGGAATCCATCCTCATGCTCCCAGAGGAGGTGGAAGAAGTCATTGGGAAC
AAGCCGGAAAGCGATATACTCGTGCACACCGCCTACGACGAGAGCACCGACGAGAATGTCATGCTTCTGA
CTAGCGACGCCCCTGAATACAAGCCTTGGGCTCTGGTCATACAGGATAGCAACGGTGAGAACAAGATTAA
GATGCTCTCTGGTGGTTCTCCCAAGAAGAAGAGGAAAGTCGAGGGCAGAGGAAGTCTGCTAACATGCGGT
GACGTCGAGGAGAATCCTGGCCCAGTGAGCAAGGGCGAGGAGCTGTTCACCGGGGTGGTGCCCATCCTGG
TCGAGCTGGACGGCGACGTAAACGGCCACAAGTTCAGCGTGTCCGGCGAGGGCGAGGGCGATGCCACCTA
CGGCAAGCTGACCCTGAAGTTCATCTGCACCACCGGCAAGCTGCCCGTGCCCTGGCCCACCCTCGTGACC
ACCCTGACCTACGGCGTGCAGTGCTTCAGCCGCTACCCCGACCACATGAAGCAGCACGACTTCTTCAAGT
CCGCCATGCCCGAAGGCTACGTCCAGGAGCGCACCATCTTCTTCAAGGACGACGGCAACTACAAGACCCG
CGCCGAGGTGAAGTTCGAGGGCGACACCCTGGTGAACCGCATCGAGCTGAAGGGCATCGACTTCAAGGAG
GACGGCAACATCCTGGGGCACAAGCTGGAGTACAACTACAACAGCCACAACGTCTATATCATGGCCGACA
AGCAGAAGAACGGCATCAAGGTGAACTTCAAGATCCGCCACAACATCGAGGACGGCAGCGTGCAGCTCGC
CGACCACTACCAGCAGAACACCCCCATCGGCGACGGCCCCGTGCTGCTGCCCGACAACCACTACCTGAGC
ACCCAGTCCGCCCTGAGCAAAGACCCCAACGAGAAGCGCGATCACATGGTCCTGCTGGAGTTCGTGACCG
CCGCCGGGATCACTCTCGGCATGGACGAGCTGTACAAGGGATCCGGCGCAACAAACTTCTCTCTGCTGAA
ACAAGCCGGAGATGTCGAAGAGAATCCTGGACCGACCGAGTACAAGCCCACGGTGCGCCTCGCCACCCGC
GACGACGTCCCCAGGGCCGTACGCACCCTCGCCGCCGCGTTCGCCGACTACCCCGCCACGCGCCACACCG
TCGATCCGGACCGCCACATCGAGCGGGTCACCGAGCTGCAAGAACTCTTCCTCACGCGCGTCGGGCTCGA
CATCGGCAAGGTGTGGGTCGCGGACGACGGCGCCGCGGTGGCGGTCTGGACCACGCCGGAGAGCGTCGAA
GCGGGGGCGGTGTTCGCCGAGATCGGCCCGCGCATGGCCGAGTTGAGCGGTTCCCGGCTGGCCGCGCAGC
AACAGATGGAAGGCCTCCTGGCGCCGCACCGGCCCAAGGAGCCCGCGTGGTTCCTGGCCACCGTCGGAGT
CTCGCCCGACCACCAGGGCAAGGGTCTGGGCAGCGCCGTCGTGCTCCCCGGAGTGGAGGCGGCCGAGCGC
GCCGGGGTGCCCGCCTTCCTGGAGACCTCCGCGCCCCGCAACCTCCCCTTCTACGAGCGGCTCGGCTTCA
CCGTCACCGCCGACGTCGAGGTGCCCGAAGGACCGCGCACCTGGTGCATGACCCGCAAGCCCGGTGCCTG
AACGCGTTAAGTCGACAATCAACCTCTGGATTACAAAATTTGTGAAAGATTGACTGGTATTCTTAACTAT
GTTGCTCCTTTTACGCTATGTGGATACGCTGCTTTAATGCCTTTGTATCATGCTATTGCTTCCCGTATGG
CTTTCATTTTCTCCTCCTTGTATAAATCCTGGTTGCTGTCTCTTTATGAGGAGTTGTGGCCCGTTGTCAG
GCAACGTGGCGTGGTGTGCACTGTGTTTGCTGACGCAACCCCCACTGGTTGGGGCATTGCCACCACCTGT
CAGCTCCTTTCCGGGACTTTCGCTTTCCCCCTCCCTATTGCCACGGCGGAACTCATCGCCGCCTGCCTTG
CCCGCTGCTGGACAGGGGCTCGGCTGTTGGGCACTGACAATTCCGTGGTGTTGTCGGGGAAATCATCGTC
CTTTCCTTGGCTGCTCGCCTGTGTTGCCACCTGGATTCTGCGCGGGACGTCCTTCTGCTACGTCCCTTCG
GCCCTCAATCCAGCGGACCTTCCTTCCCGCGGCCTGCTGCCGGCTCTGCGGCCTCTTCCGCGTCTTCGCC
TTCGCCCTCAGACGAGTCGGATCTCCCTTTGGGCCGCCTCCCCGCGTCGACTTTAAGACCAATGACTTAC
AAGGCAGCTGTAGATCTTAGCCACTTTTTAAAAGAAAAGGGGGGACTGGAAGGGCTAATTCACTCCCAAC
GAAGACAAGATCTGCTTTTTGCTTGTACTGGGTCTCTCTGGTTAGACCAGATCTGAGCCTGGGAGCTCTC
TGGCTAACTAGGGAACCCACTGCTTAAGCCTCAATAAAGCTTGCCTTGAGTGCTTCAAGTAGTGTGTGCC
CGTCTGTTGTGTGACTCTGGTAACTAGAGATCCCTCAGACCCTTTTAGTCAGTGTGGAAAATCTCTAGCA
GGGCCCGTTTAAACCCGCTGATCAGCCTCGACTGTGCCTTCTAGTTGCCAGCCATCTGTTGTTTGCCCCT
CCCCCGTGCCTTCCTTGACCCTGGAAGGTGCCACTCCCACTGTCCTTTCCTAATAAAATGAGGAAATTGC
ATCGCATTGTCTGAGTAGGTGTCATTCTATTCTGGGGGGTGGGGTGGGGCAGGACAGCAAGGGGGAGGAT
TGGGAAGACAATAGCAGGCATGCTGGGGATGCGGTGGGCTCTATGGCTTCTGAGGCGGAAAGAACCAGCT
GGGGCTCTAGGGGGTATCCCC
[124 nt withheld, positions 10522-10645]
C
[91 nt withheld, positions 10647-10737]
A
[49 nt withheld, positions 10739-10787]
CCTTTGACGTTGGAGTCCACGTTCTTT
[37 nt withheld, positions 10815-10851]
ACCCTATCTCGGTCTATTCTTTTGATTTATAAGGGATTTTGCCGATTTCGGCCTATTGGTTAAAAAATGA
GCTGATTTAACAAAAATTTAACGCGAATTA
